>Addgene plasmid #179999 | pKB233.2 | addgene full sequence | sequence record 360289 | Addgene NGS Result
CGAGCGGTATCAGCTCACTCAAAGGCGGTAATCTCGAGGTTACATTGTCGATCTGTTCATGGTGAACAGC
TTTGAATGCACCAAAAACTCGTAAAAGCTCTGATGTATCTATCTTTTTTACACCGTTTTCATCTGTGCAT
ATGGACAGTTTTCCCTTTGATATGTAACGGTGAACAGTTGTTCTACTTTTGTTTGTTAGTCTTGATGCTT
CACTGATAGATACAAGAGCCATAAGAACCTCAGATCCTTCCGTATTTAGCCAGTATGTTCTCTAGTGTGG
TTCGTTGTTTTTGCGTGAGCCATGAGAACGAACCATTGAGATCATACTTACTTTGCATGTCACTCAAAAA
TTTTGCCTCAAAACTGGTGAGCTGAATTTTTGCAGTTAAAGCATCGTGTAGTGTTTTTCTTAGTCCGTTA
TGTAGGTAGGAATCTGATGTAATGGTTGTTGGTATTTTGTCACCATTCATTTTTATCTGGTTGTTCTCAA
GTTCGGTTACGAGATCCATTTGTCTATCTAGTTCAACTTGGAAAATCAACGTATCAGTCGGGCGGCCTCG
CTTATCAACCACCAATTTCATATTGCTGTAAGTGTTTAAATCTTTACTTATTGGTTTCAAAACCCATTGG
TTAAGCCTTTTAAACTCATGGTAGTTATTTTCAAGCATTAACATGAACTTAAATTCATCAAGGCTAATCT
CTATATTTGCCTTGTGAGTTTTCTTTTGTGTTAGTTCTTTTAATAACCACTCATAAATCCTCATAGAGTA
TTTGTTTTCAAAAGACTTAACATGTTCCAGATTATATTTTATGAATTTTTTTAACTGGAAAAGATAAGGC
AATATCTCTTCACTAAAAACTAATTCTAATTTTTCGCTTGAGAACTTGGCATAGTTTGTCCACTGGAAAA
TCTCAAAGCCTTTAACCAAAGGATTCATGATTTCCACAGTTCTCGTCATCAGCTCTCTGGTTGCTTTAGC
TAATACACCATAAGCATTTTCCCTACTGATGTTCATCATCTGAGCGTATTGGTTATAAGTGAACGATACC
GTCCGTTCTTTCCTTGTAGGGTTTTCAATAGTGGGGTTGAGTAGTGCCACACAGCATAAAATTAGCTTGG
TTTCATGCTCCGTTAAGTCATAGCGACTAATCGCTAGTTCATTTGCTTTGAAAACAACTAATTCAGACAT
ACATCTCAATTGGTCTAGGTGATTTTAATCACTATACCAATTGAGATGGGCTAGTCAATGATAATTACAT
GTCCTTTTCCTTTGAGTTGTGGGTATCTGTAAATTCTGCTAGACCTTTGCTGGAAAACTTGTAAATTCTG
CTAGACCCTCTGTAAATTCCGCTAGACCTTTGTGTGTTTTTTTTGTTTATATTCAAGTGGTTATAATTTA
TAGAATAAAGAAAGAATAAAAAAAGATAAAAAGAATAGATCCCAGCCCTGTGTATAACTCACTACTTTAG
TCAGTTCCGCAGTATTACAAAAGGATGTCGCAAACGCTGTTTGCTCCTCTACAAAACAGACCTTAAAACC
CTAAAGGCTTAAGTAGCACCCTCGCAAGCTCGTGCAAATCGCTTAATATTCCTTTTGTCTCCGACCATCA
GGCACCTGAGTCGCTGCCTTTTTCGTGACATTCAGTTCGCTGCGCTCACGGCTCTGGCAGTGAATGTGGG
TAAATGGCACTACAGGCGCCTTTTATGGATTCATGCAAGGAAACTACCCATAATACAAGAAAAGCCCGTC
ACGGGCTTCTCAGGGCGTTTTATGGCTGGTCTGCTATGTGGTGCTATCTGACTTTTTGCTGTTCAGCAGT
TCCTGCCCTCTGATTTTCCAGTCTGACCACTTCGGATTATCCCGTGACAGGTCATTCAGACTGGCTAATG
CACCCAGTAAGGCAGCGGTATCATCAACAGGCTTACCCGTCTTACTGTCCCTAGTGCTTGGATTCTCACC
AATAAAAAACGCCCGGCGGCAACCGAGCGTTCTGAACAAATCCAGATGGAGTTCTGATGTCATTACTGGA
TCTATCAACAGGAGTCCAAGCGAGCTCGTAAACTTGGTCTGACAGTTACCAATGCTTAATCAGTGAGGCA
CCTATCTCAGCGATCTGTCTATTTCGTTCATCCATAGTTGCCTGACTCCCCGTCGTGTAGATAACTACGA
TACGGGAGGGCTTACCATCTGGCCCCAGTGCTGCAATGATACCGCGTGATCCACGCTCACCGGCTCCAGA
TTTATCAGCAATAAACCAGCCAGCCGGAAGGGCCGAGCGCAGAAGTGGTCCTGCAACTTTATCCGCCTCC
ATCCAGTCTATTAATTGTTGCCGGGAAGCTAGAGTAAGTAGTTCGCCAGTTAATAGTTTGCGCAACGTTG
TTGCCATTGCTACAGGCATCGTGGTGTCACGCTCGTCGTTTGGTATGGCTTCATTCAGCTCCGGTTCCCA
ACGATCAAGGCGAGTTACATGATCCCCCATGTTGTGCAAAAAAGCGGTTAGCTCCTTCGGTCCTCCGATC
GTTGTCAGAAGTAAGTTGGCCGCAGTGTTATCACTCATGGTTATGGCAGCACTGCATAATTCTCTTACTG
TCATGCCATCCGTAAGATGCTTTTCTGTTACTGGTGAGTACTCAACCAAGTCATTCTGAGAATAGTGTAT
GCGGCGACCGAGTTGCTCTTGCCCGGCGTCAATACGGTATAATACCGCGCCACATAGCAGAACTTTAAAA
GTGCTCATCATTGGAAAACGTTCTTCGGGGCGAAAACTCTCAAGGATCTTACCGCTGTTGAGATCCAGTT
CGATGTAACCCACTCGTGCACCCAACTGATCTTCAGCATCTTTTACTTTCACCAGCGTTTCTGGGTGAGC
AAAAACGGGAAGGCAAAATGCCGCAAAAAAGTGAATAAGGGCGACACTGAAATGTTGAATACTCATACTC
TTCCTTTTTCAATATTATTGAAGCATTTATCAGGGTTATTGTCTCATGAGCGGATACATATTTTAATGTA
TTTAGAAAAATAAACAAATAGGGGTTCCGCGCACATTTCCCATGGTGCCACCTGACGTCTAATAAACCAT
TATTATCATGACATTAACCTATAAAAATAGGCGTATCACGAGGCAGAATTTTTATCGCTTCCGCGTTCCG
TCTACTCCCTATTACGCTCCGGAATCTCCGACGCCTACGGCCGACGTCGGATGATAAAAAGAGTAACTTT
ACTCAAGCGAAGGGCAATGGGCAAAGTCTGGTTTATCGTTGGTTTAATTACGTAACGGTATGATACCGCC
ATAATTGCCACAAAACTTATGGATTTATGCGTATAATCCGCGGCGCAAATTATTTACTTACCGGAGGCGA
CATGGACCCTGAACCCACCCCTCTCCCGCGATGGAGAATTTTCCTTTTCCGGTAAGCCTGCCTCTGCTGT
CTTACCGGTGTGTAAGACAGTGACACAATAACGTCCCTGTTTTTATTTAAACATTGCTCATCGGGCAAGG
CTTTGCCGTGCCTGAAGAATTTTCTGCGCCTGACTTCGGCGCGGAGGGATTACCTAAAGAGGAGAAATAC
TAGATGGTTTCGAAAGGTGAGGAGGATAACATGGCGTCGCTGCCTGCTACACATGAACTGCATATTTTCG
GCAGCATCAACGGAGTTGATTTCGACATGGTGGGCCAAGGCACCGGCAACCCGAACGACGGCTATGAAGA
ATTGAATTTGAAATCTACCAAGGGCGACTTGCAATTTAGTCCGTGGATTCTGGTACCGCATATTGGTTAT
GGTTTTCATCAGTATCTGCCCTACCCAGACGGAATGAGCCCATTTCAGGCGGCTATGGTGGATGGCAGTG
GCTATCAGGTCCATCGCACCATGCAATTCGAGGATGGGGCGAGCCTGACCGTGAATTATCGGTACACTTA
CGAAGGTTCACATATTAAAGGTGAAGCACAAGTTAAAGGCACCGGCTTCCCGGCGGATGGCCCAGTGATG
ACCAACAGCCTGACGGCGGCGGACTGGTGTCGTAGCAAAAAGACGTATCCCAATGATAAAACAATTATTT
CTACCTTTAAATGGAGTTACACCACGGGTAACGGTAAACGCTACCGTAGCACGGCTCGCACCACATACAC
CTTTGCGAAACCCATGGCCGCGAACTATCTGAAAAATCAGCCGATGTATGTGTTTCGCAAAACGGAACTG
AAACATTCGAAAACTGAACTCAATTTCAAAGAGTGGCAAAAAGCCTTCACCGACGTAATGGGCATGGATG
AACTGTACAAATGACCAGGCATCAAATAAAACGAAAGGCTCAGTCGAAAGACTGGGCCTTTCGTTTTATC
TGTTGTTTGTCGGTGAACGCTCTCTACTAGAGTCACACTGGCTCACCTTCGGGTGGGCCTTTCTGCGTTT
ATAGCAAGGTGTCACCACCCTGCCCTTTTTCTTTAAAACCGAAAAGATTACTTCGCGTTATGCAGGCTTC
CTCGCTCACTGACTCGCTGCGCTCGGTCGTTCGGCTGCGG
Features (pLannotate 1.2.2; 11 found; start..end, strand, type, name):
    240..1190    -  CDS            Rep101: RepA protein needed for replication with the pSC101 origin; rep101
   1238..1460    -  rep_origin     pSC101 ori: low-copy replication origin that requires the Rep101 protein
   1962..1996    -  terminator     lambda t0 terminator: minimal transcription terminator from phage lambda (Scholtissek and Grosse, 1987)
   2076..2936    -  CDS            AmpR: β-lactamase; bla; confers resistance to ampicillin, carbenicillin, and related antibiotics
   2937..3000    -  promoter       AmpR promoter: bla
   3362..3412    +  CDS            mgtL: LPMG_SALT1 - Experimental evidence at protein level: Swiss-Prot protein existence level 1. Makes mgtA transcription sensitive to intracellular proline levels. At low levels of proline this proline-rich protein cannot be fully translated, and stem loop 'C' forms in the mgtA 5' UTR which permits transcription of the downstream mgtA gene. Osmotic shock induction (0.3 M NaCl) also depends on mgtL translation. The distance between the mtgL-translating ribosome and the nucleotides which form the downstream stem loop 'C' is critical for mgtL-mediated transcription of mgtA. Cotranscribed with mgtA. Fr
   3574..4281    +  CDS            mNeonGreen: mNeonGreen is a basic (constitutively fluorescent) green/yellow fluorescent protein published in 2013, derived from Branchiostoma lanceolatum. It is reported to be a very rapidly-maturing monomer with moderate acid sensitivity.
   4293..4364    +  terminator     rrnB T1 terminator: transcription terminator T1 from the E. coli rrnB gene
   4380..4407    +  terminator     T7Te terminator: phage T7 early transcription terminator
   4414..4457    +  terminator     his operon terminator (fragment): This putative transcriptin terminator from the E. coli his operon has a 2-bp deletion introduced during synthesis. Its efficiency has not been determined.
   4476..4520    -  rep_origin     RSF ori (fragment): Plasmids containing the RSF 1030 origin of replication can be propagated in E. coli cells that contain additional plasmids with compatible origins.
