[The description below was written by a language model from this plasmid's Addgene catalogue record and pLannotate feature annotations shown in this document.]
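Description:
pKB233.2 is a 4,520 nt low-copy bacterial reporter plasmid built on a pSC101* backbone, catalogued as a bacterial expression and synthetic biology vector. Replication depends on the pSC101 origin together with the plasmid-encoded Rep101 (RepA) initiator protein, which keeps copy number low. This is useful for transcriptional reporters because it limits titration of regulators and reduces background signal. Selection is by ampicillin through a β-lactamase gene driven by its native bla promoter and followed by a lambda t0 terminator. A short fragment annotated as RSF origin sits at the end of the sequence. It is only a few dozen bases long, so it is probably a remnant or a spurious match rather than a functional replicon.

The payload is a PmgtA-mNeonGreen transcriptional reporter. The annotation does not mark the mgtA promoter itself, but it does identify the mgtL leader peptide open reading frame upstream of the reporter. This indicates that the cloned regulatory region carries at least part of the mgtA 5' leader, whose proline-rich mgtL peptide makes downstream transcription sensitive to its own translation. The mgtL match is to the Salmonella protein, although the record does not state the source organism of the promoter fragment. Downstream lies the coding sequence for mNeonGreen, a bright, rapidly maturing monomeric green/yellow fluorescent protein derived from Branchiostoma lanceolatum. The reporter is insulated by a series of terminators: rrnB T1, T7Te and a his operon terminator fragment.

In enterobacteria, mgtA is a classic target of the PhoPQ two-component system. This fits the associated study, which screened for peptide activators of a bacterial sensor kinase, with fluorescence from this plasmid presumably serving as the readout of pathway activity.
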