Addgene plasmid #179999: pKB233.2
Purpose: Encodes PmgtA-mNeonGreen reporter
Depositing lab: Jeffrey Tabor. Depositing organization: Rice University. Publication: High-throughput discovery of peptide activators of a bacterial sensor kinase. Brink KR, Mu AM, Hoang KV, Groszman K, Gunn JS, Tabor JJ. bioRxiv 10.1101/2021.06.01.446581.
Backbone
  Vector backbone: pSC101*
  Vector type: Bacterial Expression, Synthetic Biology
Growth in bacteria
  Bacterial resistance: Ampicillin, 100 μg/mL
  Growth temperature: 37°C
  Growth strain: DH5alpha
  Copy number: Low Copy
Gene/Insert
  Gene/Insert name: mNeonGreen
  Species: Branchiostoma lanceolatum
Terms and licenses: Academic/Nonprofit Terms; Industry Terms: Not Available to Industry
Depositor comments: Please visit https://www.biorxiv.org/content/10.1101/2021.06.01.446581v1 for bioRxiv preprint.
How to cite: pKB233.2 was a gift from Jeffrey Tabor (Addgene plasmid # 179999 ; http://n2t.net/addgene:179999 ; RRID:Addgene_179999)
